Addgene plasmid #178139: CSF1R_Halo_C_allele
Purpose: Donor vector for endogenous tagging of human CSF1R at the C-terminus with halotag
Depositing lab: iPSC Neurodegenerative Disease Initiative (iNDI) & Michael Ward.
Backbone
  Vector backbone: pUC57-BsaI-Free
  Vector type: Donor vector
Growth in bacteria
  Bacterial resistance: Ampicillin, 100 μg/mL
  Growth temperature: 37°C
  Growth strain: DH5alpha
  Copy number: High Copy
Gene/Insert
  Gene/Insert name: Halotag (alt name: CSF1R)
  Species: H. sapiens (human)
  Entrez Gene: CSF1R (a.k.a. BANDDOS, C-FMS, CD115, CSF-1R, CSFR, FIM2, FMS, GPSC, HDLS, HDLS1, M-CSF-R)
  Cloning method: Unknown
Terms and licenses: Academic/Nonprofit Terms; Industry Terms: Not Available to Industry
How to cite: CSF1R_Halo_C_allele was a gift from iPSC Neurodegenerative Disease Initiative (iNDI) & Michael Ward (Addgene plasmid # 178139 ; http://n2t.net/addgene:178139 ; RRID:Addgene_178139)
