[The description below was written by a language model from this plasmid's Addgene catalogue record and pLannotate feature annotations shown in this document.]
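Description:
CSF1R_Halo_C_allele is a homology-directed repair donor plasmid built on the pUC57-BsaI-Free cloning backbone, designed to tag the endogenous human CSF1R gene at its C-terminus with HaloTag. It is a small (about 4.4 kb) bacterial plasmid with no mammalian promoter, selection cassette or viral elements annotated. It is propagated in E. coli from a high-copy ColE1/pUC-type origin and selected with ampicillin through the β-lactamase gene and its native promoter. The other backbone annotations (fragments of rop, bom, lacZα and lacI, plus the lac promoter, operator and CAP site) are remnants of the pUC-style cloning region and play no role in the editing function.

The payload lies between the lacZα remnant and the lac promoter. Two fragments of CSF1R coding sequence, separated by a short unannotated gap that may correspond to intronic sequence, are followed shortly by an open reading frame annotated as the dhaA haloalkane dehalogenase. This is the bacterial enzyme from which HaloTag was engineered, so the feature corresponds to the HaloTag named in the catalogue entry. The CSF1R fragments evidently form part of the upstream homology arm. The roughly 500 bp of unannotated sequence after the tag presumably serves as the downstream arm, although the feature table does not label it, and the record does not describe any linker.

Because expression of the fusion depends on integration at the native locus, the tagged receptor would remain under endogenous CSF1R regulation. The record does not specify the nuclease or guide RNA used with this donor. HaloTag binds synthetic chloroalkane ligands covalently, which allows imaging, pulldown or ligand-directed manipulation of the receptor. CSF1R encodes the receptor tyrosine kinase for CSF1 and IL34.
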