Features (pLannotate 1.2.2; 13 found; start..end, strand, type, name):
    543..1403    -  CDS            AmpR: β-lactamase; bla; confers resistance to ampicillin, carbenicillin, and related antibiotics
   1404..1508    -  promoter       AmpR promoter: bla
   1603..1638    +  CDS            rop (fragment): Rop protein, which maintains plasmids at low copy number; rop
   1740..1839    +  misc_feature   bom (fragment): basis of mobility region from pBR322
   1845..2002    -  CDS            lacZα (fragment): LacZα fragment of β-galactosidase; lacZ fragment
   2076..2183    +  CDS            CSF1R (fragment): CSF1R_HUMAN - Also known as FMS. Experimental evidence at protein level: Swiss-Prot protein existence level 1. Tyrosine-protein kinase that acts as cell-surface receptor for CSF1 and IL34 and plays an essential role in the regulation of survival, proliferation and differentiation of hematopoietic precursor cells, especially mononuclear phagocytes, such as macrophages and monocytes. Promotes the release of proinflammatory chemokines in response to IL34 and CSF1, and thereby plays an important role in innate immunity and in inflammatory processes. Plays an important role in the regulation of ost
   2278..2433    +  CDS            CSF1R (fragment): CSF1R_HUMAN - Also known as FMS. Experimental evidence at protein level: Swiss-Prot protein existence level 1. Tyrosine-protein kinase that acts as cell-surface receptor for CSF1 and IL34 and plays an essential role in the regulation of survival, proliferation and differentiation of hematopoietic precursor cells, especially mononuclear phagocytes, such as macrophages and monocytes. Promotes the release of proinflammatory chemokines in response to IL34 and CSF1, and thereby plays an important role in innate immunity and in inflammatory processes. Plays an important role in the regulation of ost
   2479..3354    +  CDS            dhaA: DHAA_PSEPV - Experimental evidence at protein level: Swiss-Prot protein existence level 1. Catalyzes hydrolytic cleavage of carbon-halogen bonds in halogenated aliphatic compounds, leading to the formation of the corresponding primary alcohols, halide ions and protons. Has a broad substrate specificity, as it is able to dehalogenate mono- and di- chlorinated and brominated alkanes (up to at least C10), and the two isomers of 1,3-dichloropropene to 3-chloroallyl alcohol; the highest activity was found with 1,2-dibromoethane, while no activity was observed with the analog 1,2-dichloroethane. Fro
   3848..3864    -  protein_bind   lac operator: The lac repressor binds to the lac operator to inhibit transcription in E. coli. This inhibition can be relieved by adding lactose or isopropyl-β-D-thiogalactopyranoside (IPTG). lac repressor encoded by lacI
   3872..3902    -  promoter       lac promoter: promoter for the E. coli lac operon
   3917..3938    -  protein_bind   CAP binding site: CAP binding activates transcription in the presence of cAMP. E. coli catabolite activator protein
   3951..4043    -  CDS            lacI (fragment): lac repressor; lacI; The lac repressor binds to the lac operator to inhibit transcription in E. coli. This inhibition can be relieved by adding lactose or isopropyl-β-D-thiogalactopyranoside (IPTG).
   4226..372     -  rep_origin     ori (across the origin): high-copy-number ColE1/pMB1/pBR322/pUC origin of replication
>Addgene plasmid #178139 | CSF1R_Halo_C_allele | addgene full sequence | sequence record 349365 | Addgene NGS Result
AGTTCGGTGTAGGTCGTTCGCTCCAAGCTGGGCTGTGTGCACGAACCCCCCGTTCAGCCCGACCGCTGCG
CCTTATCCGGTAACTATCGTCTTGAGTCCAACCCGGTAAGACACGACTTATCGCCACTGGCAGCAGCCAC
TGGTAACAGGATTAGCAGAGCGAGGTATGTAGGCGGTGCTACAGAGTTCTTGAAGTGGTGGCCTAACTAC
GGCTACACTAGAAGAACAGTATTTGGTATCTGCGCTCTGCTGAAGCCAGTTACCTTCGGAAAAAGAGTTG
GTAGCTCTTGATCCGGCAAACAAACCACCGCTGGTAGCGGTGGTTTTTTTGTTTGCAAGCAGCAGATTAC
GCGCAGAAAAAAAGGATCTCAAGAAGATCCTTTGATCTTTTCTACGGGGTCTGACGCTCAGTGGAACGAA
AACTCACGTTAAGGGATTTTGGTCATGAGATTATCAAAAAGGATCTTCACCTAGATCCTTTTAAATTAAA
AATGAAGTTTTAAATCAATCTAAAGTATATATGAGTAAACTTGGTCTGACAGTTACCAATGCTTAATCAG
TGAGGCACCTATCTCAGCGATCTGTCTATTTCGTTCATCCATAGTTGCCTGACTCCCCGTCGTGTAGATA
ACTACGATACGGGAGGGCTTACCATCTGGCCCCAGTGCTGCAATGATACCGCGAGATCCACGCTCACCGG
CTCCAGATTTATCAGCAATAAACCAGCCAGCCGGAAGGGCCGAGCGCAGAAGTGGTCCTGCAACTTTATC
CGCCTCCATCCAGTCTATTAATTGTTGCCGGGAAGCTAGAGTAAGTAGTTCGCCAGTTAATAGTTTGCGC
AACGTTGTTGCCATTGCTACAGGCATCGTGGTGTCACGCTCGTCGTTTGGTATGGCTTCATTCAGCTCCG
GTTCCCAACGATCAAGGCGAGTTACATGATCCCCCATGTTGTGCAAAAAAGCGGTTAGCTCCTTCGGTCC
TCCGATCGTTGTCAGAAGTAAGTTGGCCGCAGTGTTATCACTCATGGTTATGGCAGCACTGCATAATTCT
CTTACTGTCATGCCATCCGTAAGATGCTTTTCTGTGACTGGTGAGTACTCAACCAAGTCATTCTGAGAAT
AGTGTATGCGGCGACCGAGTTGCTCTTGCCCGGCGTCAATACGGGATAATACCGCGCCACATAGCAGAAC
TTTAAAAGTGCTCATCATTGGAAAACGTTCTTCGGGGCGAAAACTCTCAAGGATCTTACCGCTGTTGAGA
TCCAGTTCGATGTAACCCACTCGTGCACCCAACTGATCTTCAGCATCTTTTACTTTCACCAGCGTTTCTG
GGTGAGCAAAAACAGGAAGGCAAAATGCCGCAAAAAAGGGAATAAGGGCGACACGGAAATGTTGAATACT
CATACTCTTCCTTTTTCAATATTATTGAAGCATTTATCAGGGTTATTGTCTCATGAGCGGATACATATTT
GAATGTATTTAGAAAAATAAACAAATAGGGGTTCCGCGCACATTTCCCCGAAAAGTGCCACCTGACGTCT
AAGAAACCATTATTATCATGACATTAACCTATAAAAATAGGCGTATCACGAGGCCCTTTCGTCTCGCGCG
TTTCGGTGATGACGGTGAAAACCTCTGACACATGCAGCTCCCGGAGACGGTCACAGCTTGTCTGTAAGCG
GATGCCGGGAGCAGACAAGCCCGTCAGGGCGCGTCAGCGGGTGTTGGCGGGTGTCGGGGCTGGCTTAACT
ATGCGGCATCAGAGCAGATTGTACTGAGAGTGCACCATATGCGGTGTGAAATACCGCACAGATGCGTAAG
GAGAAAATACCGCATCAGGCGCCATTCGCCATTCAGGCTGCGCAACTGTTGGGAAGGGCGATCGGTGCGG
GCCTCTTCGCTATTACGCCAGCTGGCGAAAGGGGGATGTGCTGCAAGGCGATTAAGTTGGGTAACGCCAG
GGTTTTCCCAGTCACGACGTTGTAAAACGACGGCCAGTGAATTCGAGCTCGGTACCTCGCGAATGCATCT
AGACTAGGGAGCTGCCCATGGGCATCCTCTGTCCTATCTCCCAGATACAGCATCATGCAGGCCTGCTGGG
CCTTGGAGCCCACCCACAGACCCACCTTCCAGCAGATCTGCTCCTTCCTTCAGGAGCAGGCCCAAGAGGA
CAGGAGAGAGCGGGTGAGTGGGGTGAGGCTTGGGGTGGGTGGCCGGTAAAGCACGTTGGGCTGGGCCTGA
TGGATCTGGACTGACAGTTTCTGGTCCCTCCCACCCTCAGGACTATACCAATCTGCCGAGCAGCAGCAGA
AGCGGTGGCAGCGGCAGCAGCAGCAGTGAGCTGGAGGAGGAGAGCTCTAGTGAGCACCTGACCTGCTGCG
AGCAAGGGGATATCGCCCAGCCCTTGCTGCAGCCCAACAACTATCAGTTCTGCGGTGGAGGAGGTTCTGG
AGGCGGTGGAAGTGGTGGCGGAGGTAGCGCCGAGATCGGCACCGGCTTTCCCTTCGATCCTCACTACGTG
GAAGTGCTGGGCGAGAGAATGCACTATGTGGACGTGGGCCCCAGAGATGGAACCCCTGTGCTGTTTCTGC
ACGGCAACCCTACCAGCAGCTACGTGTGGCGGAACATCATCCCTCACGTGGCCCCTACACACAGATGTAT
CGCCCCTGACCTGATCGGCATGGGCAAGAGCGATAAGCCCGACCTGGGCTACTTCTTCGACGACCACGTG
CGGTTCATGGACGCCTTTATTGAGGCCCTCGGCCTGGAAGAGGTGGTGCTGGTTATTCACGATTGGGGCA
GCGCCCTGGGATTCCACTGGGCCAAGAGAAACCCCGAGAGAGTGAAGGGAATCGCCTTCATGGAATTCAT
CAGGCCCATTCCTACCTGGGACGAGTGGCCTGAGTTCGCCAGAGAGACATTCCAGGCCTTCAGAACCACC
GACGTGGGCAGAAAGCTGATCATCGACCAGAACGTGTTCATCGAGGGCACCCTGCCTATGGGAGTCGTCA
GACCACTGACCGAGGTGGAAATGGACCACTACAGAGAGCCCTTTCTGAACCCCGTGGACCGGGAACCTCT
TTGGAGATTCCCCAACGAGCTGCCCATTGCCGGCGAGCCTGCTAATATTGTGGCCCTGGTGGAAGAGTAC
ATGGACTGGCTGCATCAGAGCCCCGTGCCTAAGCTGCTGTTTTGGGGAACACCCGGCGTGCTGATTCCTC
CTGCTGAAGCTGCCAGACTGGCCAAGAGCCTGCCTAATTGCAAGGCCGTGGATATCGGCCCTGGCCTGAA
TCTGCTGCAAGAGGACAACCCCGATCTGATCGGCTCCGAGATTGCCAGATGGCTGAGCACCCTGGAAATC
AGCGGATAAGGAGTTGACGACAGGGAGTACCACTCTCCCCTCCCACAAACTTCAACTCCTCCATGGATGG
GGCGACACGGGGAGAACATACAAACTCTGCCTTCGGTCATTTCACTCAACAGCTCGGCCCAGCTCTGAAA
CTTGGGAAGGTGAGGGATTCAGGGGAGGTCAGAGGATCCCACTTCCTGAGCATGGGCCATCACTGCCAGT
CAGGGGCTGGGGGCTGAGCCCTCACCCCCCCCTCCCCTACTGTTCTCATGGTGTTGGCCTCGTGTTTGCT
ATGCCAACTAGTAGAACCTTCTTTCCTAATCCCCTTATCTTCATGGAAATGGACTGACTTTATGCCTATG
AAGTCCCCAGGAGCTACACTGATACTGAGAAAACCAGGCTCTTTGGGGCTAGACAGACTGGATCCCGGGC
CCGTCGACTGCAGAGGCCTGCATGCAAGCTTGGCGTAATCATGGTCATAGCTGTTTCCTGTGTGAAATTG
TTATCCGCTCACAATTCCACACAACATACGAGCCGGAAGCATAAAGTGTAAAGCCTGGGGTGCCTAATGA
GTGAGCTAACTCACATTAATTGCGTTGCGCTCACTGCCCGCTTTCCAGTCGGGAAACCTGTCGTGCCAGC
TGCATTAATGAATCGGCCAACGCGCGGGGAGAGGCGGTTTGCGTATTGGGCGCTCTTCCGCTTCCTCGCT
CACTGACTCGCTGCGCTCGGTCGTTCGGCTGCGGCGAGCGGTATCAGCTCACTCAAAGGCGGTAATACGG
TTATCCACAGAATCAGGGGATAACGCAGGAAAGAACATGTGAGCAAAAGGCCAGCAAAAGGCCAGGAACC
GTAAAAAGGCCGCGTTGCTGGCGTTTTTCCATAGGCTCCGCCCCCCTGACGAGCATCACAAAAATCGACG
CTCAAGTCAGAGGTGGCGAAACCCGACAGGACTATAAAGATACCAGGCGTTTCCCCCTGGAAGCTCCCTC
GTGCGCTCTCCTGTTCCGACCCTGCCGCTTACCGGATACCTGTCCGCCTTTCTCCCTTCGGGAAGCGTGG
CGCTTTCTCATAGCTCACGCTGTAGGTATCTC
