>Addgene plasmid #178139 | CSF1R_Halo_C_allele | depositor partial sequence | sequence record 345776 | insert
CTAGGGAGCTGCCCATGGGCATCCTCTGTCCTATCTCCCAGATACAGCATCATGCAGGCCTGCTGGGCCT
TGGAGCCCACCCACAGACCCACCTTCCAGCAGATCTGCTCCTTCCTTCAGGAGCAGGCCCAAGAGGACAG
GAGAGAGCGGGTGAGTGGGGTGAGGCTTGGGGTGGGTGGCCGGTAAAGCACGTTGGGCTGGGCCTGATGG
ATCTGGACTGACAGTTTCTGGTCCCTCCCACCCTCAGGACTATACCAATCTGCCGAGCAGCAGCAGAAGC
GGTGGCAGCGGCAGCAGCAGCAGTGAGCTGGAGGAGGAGAGCTCTAGTGAGCACCTGACCTGCTGCGAGC
AAGGGGATATCGCCCAGCCCTTGCTGCAGCCCAACAACTATCAGTTCTGCGGTGGAGGAGGTTCTGGAGG
CGGTGGAAGTGGTGGCGGAGGTAGCGCCGAGATCGGCACCGGCTTTCCCTTCGATCCTCACTACGTGGAA
GTGCTGGGCGAGAGAATGCACTATGTGGACGTGGGCCCCAGAGATGGAACCCCTGTGCTGTTTCTGCACG
GCAACCCTACCAGCAGCTACGTGTGGCGGAACATCATCCCTCACGTGGCCCCTACACACAGATGTATCGC
CCCTGACCTGATCGGCATGGGCAAGAGCGATAAGCCCGACCTGGGCTACTTCTTCGACGACCACGTGCGG
TTCATGGACGCCTTTATTGAGGCCCTCGGCCTGGAAGAGGTGGTGCTGGTTATTCACGATTGGGGCAGCG
CCCTGGGATTCCACTGGGCCAAGAGAAACCCCGAGAGAGTGAAGGGAATCGCCTTCATGGAATTCATCAG
GCCCATTCCTACCTGGGACGAGTGGCCTGAGTTCGCCAGAGAGACATTCCAGGCCTTCAGAACCACCGAC
GTGGGCAGAAAGCTGATCATCGACCAGAACGTGTTCATCGAGGGCACCCTGCCTATGGGAGTCGTCAGAC
CACTGACCGAGGTGGAAATGGACCACTACAGAGAGCCCTTTCTGAACCCCGTGGACCGGGAACCTCTTTG
GAGATTCCCCAACGAGCTGCCCATTGCCGGCGAGCCTGCTAATATTGTGGCCCTGGTGGAAGAGTACATG
GACTGGCTGCATCAGAGCCCCGTGCCTAAGCTGCTGTTTTGGGGAACACCCGGCGTGCTGATTCCTCCTG
CTGAAGCTGCCAGACTGGCCAAGAGCCTGCCTAATTGCAAGGCCGTGGATATCGGCCCTGGCCTGAATCT
GCTGCAAGAGGACAACCCCGATCTGATCGGCTCCGAGATTGCCAGATGGCTGAGCACCCTGGAAATCAGC
GGATAAGGAGTTGACGACAGGGAGTACCACTCTCCCCTCCCACAAACTTCAACTCCTCCATGGATGGGGC
GACACGGGGAGAACATACAAACTCTGCCTTCGGTCATTTCACTCAACAGCTCGGCCCAGCTCTGAAACTT
GGGAAGGTGAGGGATTCAGGGGAGGTCAGAGGATCCCACTTCCTGAGCATGGGCCATCACTGCCAGTCAG
GGGCTGGGGGCTGAGCCCTCACCCCCCCCTCCCCTACTGTTCTCATGGTGTTGGCCTCGTGTTTGCTATG
CCAACTAGTAGAACCTTCTTTCCTAATCCCCTTATCTTCATGGAAATGGACTGACTTTATGCCTATGAAG
TCCCCAGGAGCTACACTGATACTGAGAAAACCAGGCTCTTTGGGGCTAGACAGACT
